Addgene plasmid #246105: pEYFP-C1-PHF13 ∆24-40∆232-238
Purpose: Expression of human PHF13 with aa 24-40 and 232-238 deletion fused to mEYFP in mammalian cells
Depositing lab: Sarah Kinkley. Depositing organization: Max Planck Institute for Molecular Genetics. Publication: Differential oligomerization regulates PHF13 chromatin affinity and function. Rossi F, Magalhaes AP, Buschow R, Schubert T, Glaser L, Fontana A, Mai J, Staege H, Grimme A, Will H, Schriener S, Hnisz D, Vingron M, Chiariello AM, Kinkley S. Nucleic Acids Res. 2025 Jun 20;53(12):gkaf572. doi: 10.1093/nar/gkaf572. PubMed 40598901.
Backbone
  Vector backbone: pEYFP_C1_A206K
  Vector type: Mammalian Expression
Growth in bacteria
  Bacterial resistance: Kanamycin, 50 μg/mL
  Growth temperature: 37°C
  Growth strain: DH5alpha
  Copy number: High Copy
Gene/Insert
  Gene/Insert name: PHF13 ∆24-40∆232-238
  Species: H. sapiens (human)
  Insert size (bp): 831
  Mutation: del aa 24 - 40 and 232 - 238
  Entrez Gene: PHF13 (a.k.a. PHF5, SPOC1)
  Tag / fusion protein: mEYFP (N terminal on insert)
  Cloning method: Restriction Enzyme; 5′ cloning site Unspecified (unknown if destroyed)
  Sequencing primers: 5′ GATCACATGGTCCTGCTG; 3′ TTTAAAGCAAGTAAAACCTC
Terms and licenses: Academic/Nonprofit Terms; Industry Terms: Not Available to Industry
How to cite: pEYFP-C1-PHF13 ∆24-40∆232-238 was a gift from Sarah Kinkley (Addgene plasmid # 246105 ; http://n2t.net/addgene:246105 ; RRID:Addgene_246105)
