[The description below was written by a language model from this plasmid's Addgene catalogue record and pLannotate feature annotations shown in this document.]
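Description:
pEYFP-C1-PHF13 ∆24-40∆232-238 is a mammalian expression plasmid of about 5.5 kb built on pEYFP_C1_A206K, a C1-type fluorescent protein fusion backbone in which the A206K substitution makes the yellow fluorescent protein monomeric (mEYFP). It is propagated in E. coli from a high-copy ColE1/pUC-type origin under kanamycin selection. The resistance gene is the Tn5 NeoR/KanR aminoglycoside phosphotransferase, arranged behind both a bacterial (bla-type) promoter and the SV40 early promoter and followed by an HSV TK polyadenylation signal. The same cassette can therefore confer kanamycin resistance in bacteria and G418 resistance in transfected mammalian cells. An f1 origin and an SV40 origin are also present, the latter permitting episomal replication in cells that express SV40 large T antigen. The short large T antigen, ble and bGH poly(A) matches in the feature table are annotated only as fragments and are most likely backbone remnants rather than functional elements.

The expression cassette uses the human CMV immediate early enhancer and promoter to drive mEYFP. A short remnant of the multiple cloning site joins mEYFP to the human PHF13 (also known as PHF5 or SPOC1) coding sequence, and the cassette ends with the SV40 poly(A) signal. The tag thus sits at the N terminus of PHF13. The 831 bp insert carries two internal deletions, removing amino acids 24–40 and 232–238. The record does not say what these regions do, nor which restriction sites were used for cloning. PHF13 is a chromatin-modulating protein needed for normal mitotic chromosome condensation and separation. The associated publication concerns how oligomerization regulates its chromatin affinity, so this construct appears intended for expressing and imaging a fluorescent double-deletion mutant in mammalian cells, presumably for comparison with other PHF13 forms.
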