Features (pLannotate 1.2.2; 17 found; start..end, strand, type, name):
     61..364     +  enhancer       CMV enhancer: human cytomegalovirus immediate early enhancer
    365..568     +  promoter       CMV promoter: human cytomegalovirus (CMV) immediate early promoter
    613..1329    +  CDS            mEYFP: mEYFP is a basic (constitutively fluorescent) yellow fluorescent protein published in 2002, derived from Aequorea victoria. It is reported to be a very rapidly-maturing monomer.
   1330..1357    +  misc_feature   MCS (fragment): multiple cloning site
   1360..2187    +  CDS            PHF13 (fragment): PHF13_HUMAN - Experimental evidence at protein level: Swiss-Prot protein existence level 1. Modulates chromatin structure. Required for normal chromosome condensation during the early stages of mitosis. Required for normal chromosome separation during mitosis. From Homo sapiens (Human).
   2215..2299    +  CDS            large T antigen (fragment): large T antigen from SV40 (simian virus 40)
   2322..2443    +  polyA_signal   SV40 poly(A) signal: SV40 polyadenylation signal
   2477..2905    -  rep_origin     f1 ori (sequence partly withheld): f1 bacteriophage origin of replication; arrow indicates direction of (+) strand synthesis
   2932..3036    +  promoter       AmpR promoter: bla
   3079..3150    +  promoter       SV40 promoter (fragment): SV40 enhancer and early promoter
   3151..3222    +  promoter       SV40 promoter (fragment): SV40 enhancer and early promoter
   3226..3360    +  rep_origin     SV40 ori: SV40 origin of replication
   3409..4203    +  CDS            NeoR/KanR: aminoglycoside phosphotransferase from Tn5; aph(3')-II (or nptII); confers resistance to neomycin, kanamycin, and G418 (Geneticin®)
   4224..4376    +  CDS            ble (fragment): BLE_KLEPN - Experimental evidence at protein level: Swiss-Prot protein existence level 1. Binding protein with a strong affinity to the bleomycin family of antibiotics. Binds to CL990; an antimitotic-antibiotic compound. From Klebsiella pneumoniae.
   4435..4482    +  polyA_signal   HSV TK poly(A) signal: herpes simplex virus thymidine kinase polyadenylation signal (Cole and Stacy, 1985)
   4573..4589    -  polyA_signal   bGH poly(A) signal (fragment): bovine growth hormone polyadenylation signal
   4811..5399    +  rep_origin     ori: high-copy-number ColE1/pMB1/pBR322/pUC origin of replication
>Addgene plasmid #246105 | pEYFP-C1-PHF13 ∆24-40∆232-238 | addgene full sequence | sequence record 492699 | Addgene NGS Result
TAGTTATTAATAGTAATCAATTACGGGGTCATTAGTTCATAGCCCATATATGGAGTTCCGCGTTACATAA
CTTACGGTAAATGGCCCGCCTGGCTGACCGCCCAACGACCCCCGCCCATTGACGTCAATAATGACGTATG
TTCCCATAGTAACGCCAATAGGGACTTTCCATTGACGTCAATGGGTGGAGTATTTACGGTAAACTGCCCA
CTTGGCAGTACATCAAGTGTATCATATGCCAAGTACGCCCCCTATTGACGTCAATGACGGTAAATGGCCC
GCCTGGCATTATGCCCAGTACATGACCTTATGGGACTTTCCTACTTGGCAGTACATCTACGTATTAGTCA
TCGCTATTACCATGGTGATGCGGTTTTGGCAGTACATCAATGGGCGTGGATAGCGGTTTGACTCACGGGG
ATTTCCAAGTCTCCACCCCATTGACGTCAATGGGAGTTTGTTTTGGCACCAAAATCAACGGGACTTTCCA
AAATGTCGTAACAACTCCGCCCCATTGACGCAAATGGGCGGTAGGCGTGTACGGTGGGAGGTCTATATAA
GCAGAGCTGGTTTAGTGAACCGTCAGATCCGCTAGCGCTACCGGTCGCCACCATGGTGAGCAAGGGCGAG
GAGCTGTTCACCGGGGTGGTGCCCATCCTGGTCGAGCTGGACGGCGACGTAAACGGCCACAAGTTCAGCG
TGTCCGGCGAGGGCGAGGGCGATGCCACCTACGGCAAGCTGACCCTGAAGTTCATCTGCACCACCGGCAA
GCTGCCCGTGCCCTGGCCCACCCTCGTGACCACCTTCGGCTACGGCCTGCAGTGCTTCGCCCGCTACCCC
GACCACATGAAGCAGCACGACTTCTTCAAGTCCGCCATGCCCGAAGGCTACGTCCAGGAGCGCACCATCT
TCTTCAAGGACGACGGCAACTACAAGACCCGCGCCGAGGTGAAGTTCGAGGGCGACACCCTGGTGAACCG
CATCGAGCTGAAGGGCATCGACTTCAAGGAGGACGGCAACATCCTGGGGCACAAGCTGGAGTACAACTAC
AACAGCCACAACGTCTATATCATGGCCGACAAGCAGAAGAACGGCATCAAGGTGAACTTCAAGATCCGCC
ACAACATCGAGGACGGCAGCGTGCAGCTCGCCGACCACTACCAGCAGAACACCCCCATCGGCGACGGCCC
CGTGCTGCTGCCCGACAACCACTACCTGAGCTACCAGTCCAAGCTGAGCAAAGACCCCAACGAGAAGCGC
GATCACATGGTCCTGCTGGAGTTCGTGACCGCCGCCGGGATCACTCTCGGCATGGACGAGCTGTACAAGT
CCGGACTCAGATCTCGAGCTCAAGCTTTCATGGACTCTGACTCTTGCGCCGCCGCCTTCCACCCGGAGGA
ATACTCCCCCAGTTGCAAGAGGCGCAGGTACATCCCTTATCCGAAGGAGGAACTCCCTTTAAGGAGCAGC
CCCAGCCCTGCTAACAGCACTGCTGGTACCATTGACAGCGACGGCTGGGACGCGGGTTTCTCAGACATCG
CGTCCTCAGTGCCCTTGCCAGTCTCTGACCGCTGCTTTAGCCACCTGCAGCCTACTCTCTTGCAGCGAGC
CAAGCCCAGTAACTTCCTGCTGGACAGAAAGAAAACGGACAAGCTGAAGAAGAAGAAGAAGAGGAAGCGC
AGGGACAGTGATGCGCCTGGGAAAGAGGGGTACAGGGGGGGCTTGCTGAAGCTGGAAGCCGCTGACCCCT
ACGTGGAGACCCCCACGAGTCCCACCTTGCAGGATATCCCCCAGGCTCCCAGCGACCCCTGCTCGGGCTG
GGACTCCGATACTCCCTCGAGTGGATCTTGTGCCACTGTGTCACCTGATCAGGTCAAAGAAATAAAAACT
GAAGGCAAACGGACTATCGTCCGGCAGGGAAAGCAGGTGGTGTTCCGAGATGAGGACAGCACTGGCAATG
ATGAGGACATCATGGTGGACTCAGATGACGATTCCTGGGACAAGCCATTTGCCGGCCGCCCCATGATCGA
GTGTAATGAGTGCCACACCTGGATTCACCTGTCCTGTGCGAAAATCCGGAAATCCAATGTTCCAGAAGTG
TTTGTCTGCCAAAAGTGCCGGGACTCCAAGTTTGACATCCGCCGTTCCAACCGCTCGCGGACGGGCTCCC
GGAAGCTGTTCCTGGACTGACCGGATCCACCGGATCTAGATAACTGATCATAATCAGCCATACCACATTT
GTAGAGGTTTTACTTGCTTTAAAAAACCTCCCACACCTCCCCCTGAACCTGAAACATAAAATGAATGCAA
TTGTTGTTGTTAACTTGTTTATTGCAGCTTATAATGGTTACAAATAAAGCAATAGCATCACAAATTTCAC
AAATAAAGCATTTTTTTCACTGCATTCTAGTTGTGGTTTGTCCAAACTCATCAATGTATCTTAAGGCGTA
AATTGTAAGCGTTAATATTTTGTTAAAATTCGCGTTAAATTTTTGTTAAATCAGCTCATTTTTTAACCAA
TAGGCCGAAATCGGCAAAATCCCTTATAAATCAAAAGAATAGACCGAGATAGGGT
[37 nt withheld, positions 2576-2612]
AAAGAACGTGGACTCCAACGTCAAAGG
[49 nt withheld, positions 2640-2688]
T
[91 nt withheld, positions 2690-2780]
G
[124 nt withheld, positions 2782-2905]
CAGGTGGCACTTTTCGGGGAAATGTGCGCGGAACCCCTATTTGTTTATTTTTCTAAATACATTCAAATAT
GTATCCGCTCATGAGACAATAACCCTGATAAATGCTTCAATAATATTGAAAAAGGAAGAGTCCTGAGGCG
GAAAGAACCAGCTGTGGAATGTGTGTCAGTTAGGGTGTGGAAAGTCCCCAGGCTCCCCAGCAGGCAGAAG
TATGCAAAGCATGCATCTCAATTAGTCAGCAACCAGGTGTGGAAAGTCCCCAGGCTCCCCAGCAGGCAGA
AGTATGCAAAGCATGCATCTCAATTAGTCAGCAACCATAGTCCCGCCCCTAACTCCGCCCAGTTCCGCCC
ATTCTCCGCCCCATGGCTGACTAATTTTTTTTATTTATGCAGAGGCCGAGGCCGCCTCGGCCTCTGAGCT
ATTCCAGAAGTAGTGAGGAGGCTTTTTTGGAGGCCTAGGCTTTTGCAAAGATCGATCAAGAGACAGGATG
AGGATCGTTTCGCATGATTGAACAAGATGGATTGCACGCAGGTTCTCCGGCCGCTTGGGTGGAGAGGCTA
TTCGGCTATGACTGGGCACAACAGACAATCGGCTGCTCTGATGCCGCCGTGTTCCGGCTGTCAGCGCAGG
GGCGCCCGGTTCTTTTTGTCAAGACCGACCTGTCCGGTGCCCTGAATGAACTGCAAGACGAGGCAGCGCG
GCTATCGTGGCTGGCCACGACGGGCGTTCCTTGCGCAGCTGTGCTCGACGTTGTCACTGAAGCGGGAAGG
GACTGGCTGCTATTGGGCGAAGTGCCGGGGCAGGATCTCCTGTCATCTCACCTTGCTCCTGCCGAGAAAG
TATCCATCATGGCTGATGCAATGCGGCGGCTGCATACGCTTGATCCGGCTACCTGCCCATTCGACCACCA
AGCGAAACATCGCATCGAGCGAGCACGTACTCGGATGGAAGCCGGTCTTGTCGATCAGGATGATCTGGAC
GAAGAGCATCAGGGGCTCGCGCCAGCCGAACTGTTCGCCAGGCTCAAGGCGAGCATGCCCGACGGCGAGG
ATCTCGTCGTGACCCATGGCGATGCCTGCTTGCCGAATATCATGGTGGAAAATGGCCGCTTTTCTGGATT
CATCGACTGTGGCCGGCTGGGTGTGGCGGACCGCTATCAGGACATAGCGTTGGCTACCCGTGATATTGCT
GAAGAGCTTGGCGGCGAATGGGCTGACCGCTTCCTCGTGCTTTACGGTATCGCCGCTCCCGATTCGCAGC
GCATCGCCTTCTATCGCCTTCTTGACGAGTTCTTCTGAGCGGGACTCTGGGGTTCGAAATGACCGACCAA
GCGACGCCCAACCTGCCATCACGAGATTTCGATTCCACCGCCGCCTTCTATGAAAGGTTGGGCTTCGGAA
TCGTTTTCCGGGACGCCGGCTGGATGATCCTCCAGCGCGGGGATCTCATGCTGGAGTTCTTCGCCCACCC
TAGGGGGAGGCTAACTGAAACACGGAAGGAGACAATACCGGAAGGAACCCGCGCTATGACGGCAATAAAA
AGACAGAATAAAACGCACGGTGTTGGGTCGTTTGTTCATAAACGCGGGGTTCGGTCCCAGGGCTGGCACT
CTGTCGATACCCCACCGAGACCCCATTGGGGCCAATACGCCCGCGTTTCTTCCTTTTCCCCACCCCACCC
CCCAAGTTCGGGTGAAGGCCCAGGGCTCGCAGCCAACGTCGGGGCGGCAGGCCCTGCCATAGCCTCAGGT
TACTCATATATACTTTAGATTGATTTAAAACTTCATTTTTAATTTAAAAGGATCTAGGTGAAGATCCTTT
TTGATAATCTCATGACCAAAATCCCTTAACGTGAGTTTTCGTTCCACTGAGCGTCAGACCCCGTAGAAAA
GATCAAAGGATCTTCTTGAGATCCTTTTTTTCTGCGCGTAATCTGCTGCTTGCAAACAAAAAAACCACCG
CTACCAGCGGTGGTTTGTTTGCCGGATCAAGAGCTACCAACTCTTTTTCCGAAGGTAACTGGCTTCAGCA
GAGCGCAGATACCAAATACTGTTCTTCTAGTGTAGCCGTAGTTAGGCCACCACTTCAAGAACTCTGTATC
ACCGCCTACATACCTCGCTCTGCTAATCCTGTTACCAGTGGCTGCTGCCAGTGGCGATAAGTCGTGTCTT
ACCGGGTTGGACTCAAGACGATAGTTACCGGATAAGGCGCAGCGGTCGGGCTGAACGGGGGGTTCGTGCA
CACAGCCCAGCTTGGAGCGAACGACCTACACCGAACTGAGATACCTACAGCGTGAGCTATGAGAAAGCGC
CACGCTTCCCGAAGGGAGAAAGGCGGACAGGTATCCGGTAAGCGGCAGGGTCGGAACAGGAGAGCGCACG
AGGGAGCTTCCAGGGGGAAACGCCTGGTATCTTTATAGTCCTGTCGGGTTTCGCCACCTCTGACTTGAGC
GTCGATTTTTGTGATGCTCGTCAGGGGGGCGGAGCCTATGGAAAAACGCCAGCAACGCGGCCTTTTTACG
GTTCCTGGCCTTTTGCTGGCCTTTTGCTCACATGTTCTTTCCTGCGTTATCCCCTGATTCTGTGGATAAC
CGTATTACCGCCATGCAT
