>Addgene plasmid #246105 | pEYFP-C1-PHF13 ∆24-40∆232-238 | depositor partial sequence | sequence record 483957 | Insert FWD
GGGGGCCCGGGTTCCTCTCGGCATGGACGAGCTGTACAAGTCCGGACTCAGATCTCGAGCTCAAGCTTTC
ATGGACTCTGACTCTTGCGCCGCCGCCTTCCACCCGGAGGAATACTCCCCCAGTTGCAAGAGGCGCAGGT
ACATCCCTTATCCGAAGGAGGAACTCCCTTTAAGGAGCAGCCCCAGCCCTGCTAACAGCACTGCTGGTAC
CATTGACAGCGACGGCTGGGACGCGGGTTTCTCAGACATCGCGTCCTCAGTGCCCTTGCCAGTCTCTGAC
CGCTGCTTTAGCCACCTGCAGCCTACTCTCTTGCAGCGAGCCAAGCCCAGTAACTTCCTGCTGGACAGAA
AGAAAACGGACAAGCTGAAGAAGAAGAAGAAGAGGAAGCGCAGGGACAGTGATGCGCCTGGGAAAGAGGG
GTACAGGGGGGGCTTGCTGAAGCTGGAAGCCGCTGACCCCTACGTGGAGACCCCCACGAGTCCCACCTTG
CAGGATATCCCCCAGGCTCCCAGCGACCCCTGCTCGGGCTGGGACTCCGATACTCCCTCGAGTGGATCTT
GTGCCACTGTGTCACCTGATCAGGTCAAAGAAATAAAAACTGAAGGCAAACGGACTATCGTCCGGCAGGG
AAAGCAGGTGGTGTTCCGAGATGAGGACAGCACTGGCAATGATGAGGACATCATGGTGGACTCAGATGAC
GATTCCTGGGACAAGCCATTTGCCGGCCGCCCCATGATCGAGTGTAATGAGTGCCACACCTGGATTCACC
TGTCCTGTGCGAAAATCCGGAAATCCAATGTTCCAGAAGTGTTTGTCTGCCAAAAGTGCCGGGACTCCAA
GTTTGACATCCGCCGTTCCAACCGCTCGCGGACGGGCTCCCGGAAGCTGTTCCTGGACTGACCGGATCCA
CCGGATCTAGATAACTGATCATAATCAGCCATACCACATTTGTAGAGGTTTTACTTGCTTTAAAAAACCT
CCCACACCTCCCCCTGAACCTGAAACATAAAATGAATGCAATTGTTGTTGTTAACTTGTTTATTGCAGCT
TATAATGGTTACAAATAAAGCAATAGCATCACAAATTTCACAAATAAAGCATTTTTTTCCTGCATTCCAA
TTTGGGGTTTGTCCAAACTCATCATGTATCTTAAGGGGTAAATTGGAAGCGTTAAAATTTTGTTAAAATT
CCGGTTAAATTTTGTTAAATCAGCTCCATTTTTTAACCAAAAGGCGAAATCGGCAAATCCCTTATAATCA
AAGAAAGACCGAGATAGGGGTTAAGGGTGTTTCCCTTTTGGAAAAAAGCCCCCTTTAAAAAAGGGGGCCC
ACCCCCAGGGCGAAAACCCCCCTTTGGGGGGGGGCCCAGGGACCACCCCATAA
