>Addgene plasmid #246105 | pEYFP-C1-PHF13 ∆24-40∆232-238 | depositor partial sequence | sequence record 483958 | Insert RV
GGGCAACATTCTGGGGGCACAAGCTGGAGTACAATTCCAACAGCCACAACGTCTTATATCATGGCCGACA
AGCAGAAGAACGGCATCAAGGTGAACTTCAAGATCCGCCACAACATCGAGGACGGCAGCGTGCAGCTCGC
CGACCACTACCAGCAGAACACCCCCATCGGCGACGGCCCCGTGCTGCTGCCCGACAACCACTACCTGAGC
TACCAGTCCAAGCTGAGCAAAGACCCCAACGAGAAGCGCGATCACATGGTCCTGCTGGAGTTCGTGACCG
CCGCCGGGATCACTCTCGGCATGGACGAGCTGTACAAGTCCGGACTCAGATCTCGAGCTCAAGCTTTCAT
GGACTCTGACTCTTGCGCCGCCGCCTTCCACCCGGAGGAATACTCCCCCAGTTGCAAGAGGCGCAGGTAC
ATCCCTTATCCGAAGGAGGAACTCCCTTTAAGGAGCAGCCCCAGCCCTGCTAACAGCACTGCTGGTACCA
TTGACAGCGACGGCTGGGACGCGGGTTTCTCAGACATCGCGTCCTCAGTGCCCTTGCCAGTCTCTGACCG
CTGCTTTAGCCACCTGCAGCCTACTCTCTTGCAGCGAGCCAAGCCCAGTAACTTCCTGCTGGACAGAAAG
AAAACGGACAAGCTGAAGAAGAAGAAGAAGAGGAAGCGCAGGGACAGTGATGCGCCTGGGAAAGAGGGGT
ACAGGGGGGGCTTGCTGAAGCTGGAAGCCGCTGACCCCTACGTGGAGACCCCCACGAGTCCCACCTTGCA
GGATATCCCCCAGGCTCCCAGCGACCCCTGCTCGGGCTGGGACTCCGATACTCCCTCGAGTGGATCTTGT
GCCACTGTGTCACCTGATCAGGTCAAAGAAATAAAAACTGAAGGCAAACGGACTATCGTCCGGCAGGGAA
AGCAGGTGGTGTTCCGAGATGAGGACAGCACTGGCAATGATGAGGACATCATGGTGGACTCAGATGACGA
TTCCTGGGACAAGCCATTTGCCGGCCGCCCCATGATCGAGTGTAATGAGTGCCACACCTGGATTCACCTG
TCCTGTGCGAAAATCCGGAAATCCAATGTTCCAGAAGTGTTTGTCTGCCAAAAGTGCCGGGACTCCAAGT
TTGACATCCGCCGTTCCAACCGCTCGCGGACGGGCTCCCGGAAGCTGTTCCTGGACTGACCGGATCCACC
GGATCTAGATAACTGATCATTATTCAGCCTACCTTCC
